>Addgene plasmid #63246 | pFusX1-28 | depositor partial sequence | sequence record 105010 | pFusX1_CGT
AGTCTTAAGCGTCTCCCCCTGAACCTGACCCCGGACCAAGTGGTGGCTATCGCCAGCCACGATGGCGGCA
AGCAAGCGCTCGAAACGGTGCAGCGGCTGTTGCCGGTGCTGTGCCAGGACCATGGCCTGACCCCGGACCA
AGTGGTGGCTATCGCCAGCAACAATGGCGGCAAGCAAGCGCTCGAAACGGTGCAGCGGCTGTTGCCGGTG
CTGTGCCAGGACCATGGCCTGACCCCGGACCAAGTGGTGGCTATCGCCAGCAACGGTGGCGGCAAGCAAG
CGCTCGAAACGGTGCAGCGGCTGTTGCCGGTGCTGTGCCAGGACCATGGCCTGACGAGACGTC
