>Addgene plasmid #63246 | pFusX1-28 | depositor partial sequence | sequence record 105011 | FusX1
CGTCTCCCCCTGACCCCGGACCAAGTGGTGGCTATCGAGACCGGCGCCGCTACGGGCGCGTCCCATTCGC
CATTCAGGCTGCGCAACTGTTGGGAAGGGCGATCGGTGCGGGCTCTTCGCTATTACGCCAGCTGGCGAAA
GGGGGATGTGCTGCAAGGCGATTAAGTTGGGAACGCCAGGGTTTTCCCAGTCACGACGTTGTAAAACGAC
GGCCAGTGAGCGCGCGTAATCGACTCACTATAGGGCGAATTGGGTACCGGGCCCCCCCTCGAGGTCCTCC
AGCTTTTGTTCCCTTTAGTGAGGGTTAATTGCGCGCTTGGCGTAATCATGGTCATAGCTGTTTCCTGTGT
GAAATTGTTATCCGCTCACAATTCCACACAACATACGAGCCGGAAGCATAAAGTGTAAAGCCTGGGGTGC
CTAATGAGTGAGCTAACTCACATTAATTGCGTTGCGCTCACTGCCCGCTTTCCACCGGTGGTCTCTGGCG
GCAAGCAAGCGCTCGAAACGGTGCAGCGGCTGTTGCCGGTGCTGTGCCAGGACCATGGCCTGACGAGACG
TCTAGACCAGCCAGGACAGAAATGCCTCGACTTCGCTGCTACCCAAGGTTGCCGGGTGACGCACACCGTG
GAAACGGATGAAGGCACGAACCCAGTGGACATAAGCCTGTTCGGTTCGTAAGCTGTAATGCAAGTAGCGT
ATGCGCTCACGCAACTGGTCCAGAACCTTGACCGAACGCAGCGGTGGTAACGGCGCAGTGGCGGTTTTCA
TGGCTTGTTATGACTGTTTTTTTGGGGTACAGTCTATGCCTCGGGCATCCAAGCAGCAAGCGCGTTACGC
CGTGGGTCGATGTTTGATGTTATGGAGCAGCAACGATGTTACGCAGCAGGGCAGTCGCCCTAAAACAAAG
TTAAACATTATGAGGGAAGCGGTGATCGCCGAAGTATCGACTCAACTATCAGAGGTAGTTGGCGTCATCG
AGCGCCATCTCGAACCGACGTTGCTGGCCGTACATTTGTACGGCTCCGCAGTGGATGGCGGCCTGAAGCC
ACACAGTGATATTGATTTGCTGGTTACGGTGACCGTAAGGCTTGATGAAACAACGCGGCGAGCTTTGATC
AACGACCTTTTGGAAACTTCGGCTTCCCCTGGAGAGAGCGAGATTCTCCGCGCTGTAGAAGTCACCATTG
TTGTGCACGACGACATCATTCCGTGGCGTTATCCAGCTAAGCGCGAACTGCAATTTGGAGAATGGCAGCG
CAATGACATTCTTGCAGGTATCTTCGAGCCAGCCACGATCGACATTGATCTGGCTATCTTGCTGACAAAA
GCAAGAGAACATAGCGTTGCCTTGGTAGGTCCAGCGGCGGAGGAACTCTTTGATCCGGTTCCTGAACAGG
ATCTATTTGAGGCGCTAAATGAAACCTTAACGCTATGGAACTCGCCGCCCGACTGGGCTGGCGATGAGCG
AAATGTAGTGCTTACGTTGTCCCGCATTTGGTACAGCGCAGTAACCGGCAAAATCGCGCCGAAGGATGTC
GCTGCCGACTGGGCAATGGAGCGCCTGCCGGCCCAGTATCAGCCCGTCATACTTGAAGCTAGACAGGCTT
ATCTTGGACAAGAAGAAGATCGCTTGGCCTCGCGCGCAGATCAGTTGGAAGAATTTGTCCACTACGTGAA
AGGCGAGATCACCAAGGTAGTCGGCAAATAACCCTCGAGCCACCCATGACCAAAATCCCTTAACGTGAGT
TACGCGTCGTTCCACTGAGCGTCAGACCCCGTAGAAAAGATCAAAGGATCTTCTTGAGATCCTTTTTTTC
TGCGCGTAATCTGCTGCTTGCAAACAAAAAAACCACCGCTACCAGCGGTGGTTTGTTTGCCGGATCAAGA
GCTACCAACTCTTTTTCCGAAGGTAACTGGCTTCAGCAGAGCGCAGATACCAAATACTGTCCTTCTAGTG
TAGCCGTAGTTAGGCCACCACTTCAAGAACTCTGTAGCACCGCCTACATACCTCGCTCTGCTAATCCTGT
TACCAGTGGCTGCTGCCAGTGGCGATAAGTCGTGTCTTACCGGGTTGGACTCAAGACGATAGTTACCGGA
TAAGGCGCAGCGGTCGGGCTGAACGGGGGGTTCGTGCACACAGCCCAGCTTGGAGCGAACGACCTACACC
GAACTGAGATACCTACAGCGTGAGCATTGAGAAAGCGCCACGCTTCCCGAAGGGAGAAAGGCGGACAGGT
ATCCGGTAAGCGGCAGGGTCGGAACAGGAGAGCGCACGAGGGAGCTTCCAGGGGGAAACGCCTGGTATCT
TTATAGTCCTGTCGGGTTTCGCCACCTCTGACTTGAGCGTCGATTTTTGTGATGCTCGTCAGGGGGGCGG
AGCCTATGGAAAAACGCCAGCAACGCGGCCTTTTTACGGTTCCTGGCCTTTTGCTGGCCTTTTGCTCACA
TGTTCTTTCCTGCGTTATCCCCTGATTCTGTGGATAACCGTATTACCGCCTTTGAGTGAGCTGATACCGC
TCGCCGCAGCCGAACGACCGAGCGCAGCGAGTCAGTGAGCGAGGAAGCGGAAGAGCGCCCAATACGCAAA
CCGCCTCTCCCCGCGCGTTGGCCGATTCATTAATGCAGCTGGCACGACAGGTTTCCCGACTGGAAAGCGG
GCAGTGAGCGCAACGCAATTAATACGCGTACCGCTAGCCAGGAAGAGTTTGTAGAAACGCAAAAAGGCCA
TCCGTCAGGATGGCCTTCTGCTTAGTTTGATGCCTGGCAGTTTATGGCGGGCGTCCTGCCCGCCACCCTC
CGGGCCGTTGCTTCACAACGTTCAAATCCGCTCCCGGCGGATTTGTCCTACTCAGGAGAGCGTTCACCGA
CAAACAACAGATAAAACGAAAGGCCCAGTCTTCCGACTGAGCCTTTCGTTTTATTTGATGCCTGGCAGTT
CCCTACTCTCGCGTTAACGCTAGCATGGATGTTTTCCCAGTCACGACGTTGTAAAACGACGGCCAGTCTT
AAG
