>Addgene plasmid #63246 | pFusX1-28 | addgene partial sequence | sequence record 111162 | pCR8_R1 5'-cgaaccgaacaggcttatgt-3'
CGTCACCCGGCAACCTTGGGTAGCAGCGAAGTCGAGGCATTTCTGTCCTGGCTGGTCTAGACGTCTCGTC
AGGCCATGGTCCTGGCACAGCACCGGCAACAGCCGCTGCACCGTTTCGAGCGCTTGCTTGCCGCCACCGT
TGCTGGCGATAGCCACCACTTGGTCCGGGGTCAGGCCATGGTCCTGGCACAGCACCGGCAACAGCCGCTG
CACCGTTTCGAGCGCTTGCTTGCCGCCATTGTTGCTGGCGATAGCCACCACTTGGTCCGGGGTCAGGCCA
TGGTCCTGGCACAGCACCGGCAACAGCCGCTGCACCGTTTCGAGCGCTTGCTTGCCGCCATCGTGGCTGG
CGATAGCCACCACTTGGTCCGGGGTCAGGTTCAGGGGGAGACGCTTAAGACTGGCCGTCGTTTTACAACG
TCGTGACTGGGAAAACATCCATGCTAGCGTTAACGCGAGAGTAGGGAACTGCCAGGCATCAAATAAAACG
AAAGGCTCAGTCGGAAGACTGGGCCTTTCGTTTTATCTGTTGTTTGTCGGTGAACGCTCTCCTGAGTAGG
ACAAATCCGCCGGGAGCGGATTTGAACGTTGTGAAGCAACGGCCCGGAAGGGTGGC
