[The description below was written by a language model from this plasmid's Addgene catalogue record.]
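Description:
pFusX1-28 is a member of the FusX TALE assembly library, a set of bacterial intermediate plasmids designed for rapid, one-step construction of TAL effector repeat arrays. It is built on the FusX1 backbone (about 3.0 kb without insert), is maintained in E. coli as a high-copy plasmid, and is selected with spectinomycin. The record does not list the origin of replication or other backbone features. It is a cloning component rather than an expression vector, and no promoter driving the insert is described.

The insert is a synthetic, pre-assembled trimer of TALE repeats carrying the repeat-variable diresidues HD, NN and NG, in that order. Under the standard TALE recognition code, HD specifies cytosine, NN specifies guanine (with some tolerance for adenine) and NG specifies thymine, which matches the alternative insert name X1_CGT. The trimer was cloned into the backbone through BsaI sites that were destroyed in the process, as is typical of Golden Gate-style cloning with type IIS enzymes, which cut outside their recognition sequence and allow seamless, ordered ligation of fragments.

Within the system, this plasmid supplies RVD positions 1 to 3 of a TALEN array for targets beginning with the triplet CGT. A user picks the appropriate plasmid from each positional library according to the target sequence and combines them to build a full-length repeat domain in a receiver vector. The resulting TALENs or other TALE fusions are used for genome editing and related genome science applications. The record does not detail the enzymes or receiver vectors used in that final assembly step.
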