Addgene plasmid #63246: pFusX1-28
Purpose: Encodes RVD positions 1-3 in TALEN assembly
Depositing lab: Stephen Ekker. Depositing organization: Mayo Foundation for Medical Education and Research. Publication: FusX: A rapid one-step TALE assembly system for genome science. Ma AC, McNulty MS, Tanya PL, Jarryd CM, Martinez-Galvez G, Argue DP, Lee HB, Urban MD, Bullard CE, Blackburn PR, Man TK, Clark KJ, Ekker SC. Hum Gene Ther. 2016 Jun;27(6):451-63. doi: 10.1089/hum.2015.172 PubMed 26854857.
Backbone
  Vector backbone: FusX1
  Backbone size w/o insert (bp): 3013
  Vector type: TALEN
Growth in bacteria
  Bacterial resistance: Spectinomycin, 50 μg/mL
  Growth temperature: 37°C
  Growth strain: DH5alpha
  Copy number: High Copy
Gene/Insert
  Gene/Insert name: HD NN NG (alt name: X1_CGT)
  Species: Synthetic
  Mutation: none
  Cloning method: Restriction Enzyme; 5′ cloning site BsaI (destroyed during cloning); 3′ cloning site BsaI (destroyed during cloning)
  Sequencing primers: 5′ pCR8_F1; 3′ pCR8_R1
Terms and licenses: Academic/Nonprofit Terms; Industry Terms: Not Available to Industry
How to cite: pFusX1-28 was a gift from Stephen Ekker (Addgene plasmid # 63246 ; http://n2t.net/addgene:63246 ; RRID:Addgene_63246)
